>Addgene plasmid #191209 | pAAV-CAG-Flex-Rev-FlpO | addgene full sequence | sequence record 374767 | Addgene NGS Result
GCGTCAATACGGGATAATACCGCGCCACATAGCAGAACTTTAAAAGTGCTCATCATTGGAAAACGTTCTT
CGGGGCGAAAACTCTCAAGGATCTTACCGCTGTTGAGATCCAGTTCGATGTAACCCACTCGTGCACCCAA
CTGATCTTCAGCATCTTTTACTTTCACCAGCGTTTCTGGGTGAGCAAAAACAGGAAGGCAAAATGCCGCA
AAAAAGGGAATAAGGGCGACACGGAAATGTTGAATACTCATACTCTTCCTTTTTCAATATTATTGAAGCA
TTTATCAGGGTTATTGTCTCATGAGCGGATACATATTTGAATGTATTTAGAAAAATAAACAAATAGGGGT
TCCGCGCACATTTCCCCGAAAAGTGCCACCTAAATTGTAAGCGTTAATATTTTGTTAAAATTCGCGTTAA
ATTTTTGTTAAATCAGCTCATTTTTTAACCAATAGGCCGAAATCGGCAAAATCCCTTATAAATCAAAAGA
ATAGACCGAGATAGGGT
[37 nt withheld, positions 508-544]
AAAGAACGTGGACTCCAACGTCAAAGG
[49 nt withheld, positions 572-620]
T
[91 nt withheld, positions 622-712]
G
[124 nt withheld, positions 714-837]
CCCATTCGCCATTCAGGCTGCGCAACTGTTGGGAAGGGCGATCGGTGCGGGCCTCTTCGCTATTACGCCA
GCTGCGCGCTCGCTCGCTCACTGAGGCCGCCCGGGCAAAGCCCGGGCGTCGGGCGACCTTTGGTCGCCCG
GCCTCAGTGAGCGAGCGAGCGCGCAGAGAGGGAGTGGCCAACTCCATCACTAGGGGTTCCTTGTAGTTAA
TGATTAACCCGCCATGCTACTTATCTACGTAGCCATGCTCTAGGAAGAGTACCATTGACGTCAATAATGA
CGTATGTTCCCATAGTAACGCCAATAGGGACTTTCCATTGACGTCAATGGGTGGAGTATTTACGGTAAAC
TGCCCACTTGGCAGTACATCAAGTGTATCATATGCCAAGTACGCCCCCTATTGACGTCAATGACGGTAAA
TGGCCCGCCTGGCATTATGCCCAGTACATGACCTTATGGGACTTTCCTACTTGGCAGTACATCTACGTAT
TAGTCATCGCTATTACCATGGTCGAGGTGAGCCCCACGTTCTGCTTCACTCTCCCCATCTCCCCCCCCTC
CCCACCCCCAATTTTGTATTTATTTATTTTTTAATTATTTTGTGCAGCGATGGGGGCGGGGGGGGGGGGG
GSGCGCGCCRGGGGGGGGGGGGGGGGGGGGGGGGGGGGGSGGGGSGRGGSGGRGAGGTGCGGCGGCAGCC
AATCAGAGCGGCGCGCTCCGAAAGTTTCCTTTTATGGCGAGGCGGCGGCGGCGGCGGCCCTATAAAAAGC
GAAGCGCGCGGCGGGCGGGAGTCGCTGCGCGCTGCCTTCGCCCCGTGCCCCGCTCCGCCGCCGCCTCGCG
CCGCCCGCCCCGGCTCTGACTGACCGCGTTACTCCCACAGGTGAGCGGGCGGGACGGCCCTTCTCCTCCG
GGCTGTAATTAGCGCTTGGTTTAATGACGGCTTGTTTCTTTTCTGTGGCTGCGTGAAAGCCTTGAGGGGC
TCCGGGAGGGCCCTTTGTGCGGGGGGAGCGGCTCGGGGCTGTCCGCGGGGGGACGGCTGCCTTCGGGGGG
GACGGGGCAGGGCGGGGTTCGGCTTCTGGCGTGTGACCGGCGGCTCTAGAGCCTCTGCTAACCATGTTCA
TGCCTTCTTCTTTTTCCTACAGCTCCTGGGCAACGTGCTGGTTATTGTGCTGTCTCATCATTTTGGCAAA
GAATTGGATCCCCATAACTTCGTATAAAGTATCCTATACGAAGTTATATCAAAATAGGAAGACCAATGCT
TCACCATCGACCCGAATTGCCAAGCATCACCATCGACCCATAACTTCGTATAATGTATGCTATACGAAGT
TATACTAGTGCTAGAGCTAGCTGATCACTTAAGGTTTAGCTTTCAGATCCGCCTGTTGATGTAGCTGCTC
AGGTAGTCCAGCACCTCCTGGCTGATGATGCCGTTCCAGGCGGGGTATCTGATGCTGCCCTCGGCGCTGC
CCTTCAGCTGCTCGATGTGCTGCCACTCCTCGATGGGGTTGGTCTCGTCCTTCAGGGCGATCATCTCCTT
GCTGATGGGGTCGTAGGCGTAGTACCTGGACACCAGGGCGAAGTAGTGGTCGGGGATGGCGGTGATCTGG
TGGGTGTAGGTGGTCCTGGCCACGGCGGAGGCCCTCTTGTCGCTCCAGTTGCCCACCACGTTTGTCAGCT
CGGTCAGGCCCTTCATGCTCAGAAAGCTGGTCATCAGGTGCCTGCCGATGTGGCTCTTAGGGCCGTTCTT
GATAGCGAAGATGGGGTAGGGGGCGTTCTTCTTCAGGGCCTTGTTGTAGCTGCGCACCAGGTTGTCCTTC
AGCAGCTGGTACTCCTGCTTGTTGCTGCTGCTGTTGCCGGTCCTGTTCACTCTCTTCAGCACGGGCTCGC
TGTTCCTCAGGAACTCGTCCAGGTACACCAGGGGGTCGATCCTGCCTCTGGCGCTGAAAAAGTAGATGTG
CCTGGACACGCTTGTCTTGGTCTCGGTCACCAGGCACTGAATGATCACGCCCAGGTACTTGTTCTGCACC
AGCTTGAAGCTCTTGGGGTCCACGTTCTTGATGTCGCTGAACCTGCCGCAGTTGATGAATGTGGCCAGGA
ACAGGAACTGGTACAGGGTCTTGGTCTTGGTGAACCTGCTGGTGTACTCGAAGCTGTTCAGGATCTTCTC
GGTGATCTCCCAGATGCTCTCGCCCTCGGACAGCAGGGCCTTCAGCATCTTCTTGCTGTGGCTGTTGCCC
TTGTCGGCCTCCTCGCTGCTCTCGAACTGCAGCTGCAGGCTGGACACGATGTCGGTGATGTCGCTCTGGT
GCTTCTGGCCGTTGTAAGGGATGATGGTGAACTCCCAGGCGGGGATCAGCTTCTTCAGGCTGGCCTCCAG
GATGGTGGCCTTCTGGGTCTTGTACTTGAACTGCAGGCTCTTGTTCACGATGTCGAAGCTCAGGCTGTTG
CTGATGATGGTGTTGTAGCTCATGAAGGTGGCCCTCTTGATGGCGGTGCCGTTGTGGGTGATCATCCAGC
ACAGGTAGGTCAGCTCGGCGGCACAGCTGGCGATCTTCTCGCCGCTGGGCCTCTCGAATCTCTCCACGAA
CTGCCGCACCAGCACCTTGGGGGGGGTCTTGCACAGGATGTCGAACTGGCTCATCACCTTCCTCTTCTTC
TTAGGAGCCATGGTGGCGGCGGATCTCGAGTCGCGAACGCGTGGCGCGCCGGTACCACTAGTATAACTTC
GTATAGGATACTTTATACGAAGTTATCATTGGGATTCTTCCTATTTTGATCCAAGCATCACCATCGACCC
TCTAGTCCAGATCTCACCATCGACCCATAACTTCGTATAGCATACATTATACGAAGTTATGTCCCTCGAA
GAGGTTCGAATTCGATATCAAGCTTATCGATAATCAACCTCTGGATTACAAAATTTGTGAAAGATTGACT
GGTATTCTTAACTATGTTGCTCCTTTTACGCTATGTGGATACGCTGCTTTAATGCCTTTGTATCATGCTA
TTGCTTCCCGTATGGCTTTCATTTTCTCCTCCTTGTATAAATCCTGGTTGCTGTCTCTTTATGAGGAGTT
GTGGCCCGTTGTCAGGCAACGTGGCGTGGTGTGCACTGTGTTTGCTGACGCAACCCCCACTGGTTGGGGC
ATTGCCACCACCTGTCAGCTCCTTTCCGGGACTTTCGCTTTCCCCCTCCCTATTGCCACGGCGGAACTCA
TCGCCGCCTGCCTTGCCCGCTGCTGGACAGGGGCTCGGCTGTTGGGCACTGACAATTCCGTGGTGTTGTC
GGGGAAATCATCGTCCTTTCCTTGGCTGCTCGCCTGTGTTGCCACCTGGATTCTGCGCGGGACGTCCTTC
TGCTACGTCCCTTCGGCCCTCAATCCAGCGGACCTTCCTTCCCGCGGCCTGCTGCCGGCTCTGCGGCCTC
TTCCGCGTCTTCGCCTTCGCCCTCAGACGAGTCGGATCTCCCTTTGGGCCGCCTCCCCGCATCGATACCG
TCGACCCGGGCGGCCGCTTCGAGCAGACATGATAAGATACATTGATGAGTTTGGACAAACCACAACTAGA
ATGCAGTGAAAAAAATGCTTTATTTGTGAAATTTGTGATGCTATTGCTTTATTTGTAACCATTATAAGCT
GCAATAAACAAGTTAACAACAACAATTGCATTCATTTTATGTTTCAGGTTCAGGGGGAGATGTGGGAGGT
TTTTTAAAGCAAGTAAAACCTCTACAAATGTGGTAAAATCGATAAGGATCTTCCTAGAGCATGGCTACGT
AGATAAGTAGCATGGCGGGTTAATCATTAACTACAAGGAACCCCTAGTGATGGAGTTGGCCACTCCCTCT
CTGCGCGCTCGCTCGCTCACTGAGGCCGGGCGACCAAAGGTCGCCCGACGCCCGGGCTTTGCCCGGGCGG
CCTCAGTGAGCGAGCGAGCGCGCAGCTGCATTAATGAATCGGCCAACGCGCGGGGAGAGGCGGTTTGCGT
ATTGGGCGCTCTTCCGCTTCCTCGCTCACTGACTCGCTGCGCTCGGTCGTTCGGCTGCGGCGAGCGGTAT
CAGCTCACTCAAAGGCGGTAATACGGTTATCCACAGAATCAGGGGATAACGCAGGAAAGAACATGTGAGC
AAAAGGCCAGCAAAAGGCCAGGAACCGTAAAAAGGCCGCGTTGCTGGCGTTTTTCCATAGGCTCCGCCCC
CCTGACGAGCATCACAAAAATCGACGCTCAAGTCAGAGGTGGCGAAACCCGACAGGACTATAAAGATACC
AGGCGTTTCCCCCTGGAAGCTCCCTCGTGCGCTCTCCTGTTCCGACCCTGCCGCTTACCGGATACCTGTC
CGCCTTTCTCCCTTCGGGAAGCGTGGCGCTTTCTCATAGCTCACGCTGTAGGTATCTCAGTTCGGTGTAG
GTCGTTCGCTCCAAGCTGGGCTGTGTGCACGAACCCCCCGTTCAGCCCGACCGCTGCGCCTTATCCGGTA
ACTATCGTCTTGAGTCCAACCCGGTAAGACACGACTTATCGCCACTGGCAGCAGCCACTGGTAACAGGAT
TAGCAGAGCGAGGTATGTAGGCGGTGCTACAGAGTTCTTGAAGTGGTGGCCTAACTACGGCTACACTAGA
AGAACAGTATTTGGTATCTGCGCTCTGCTGAAGCCAGTTACCTTCGGAAAAAGAGTTGGTAGCTCTTGAT
CCGGCAAACAAACCACCGCTGGTAGCGGTGGTTTTTTTGTTTGCAAGCAGCAGATTACGCGCAGAAAAAA
AGGATCTCAAGAAGATCCTTTGATCTTTTCTACGGGGTCTGACGCTCAGTGGAACGAAAACTCACGTTAA
GGGATTTTGGTCATGAGATTATCAAAAAGGATCTTCACCTAGATCCTTTTAAATTAAAAATGAAGTTTTA
AATCAATCTAAAGTATATATGAGTAAACTTGGTCTGACAGTTACCAATGCTTAATCAGTGAGGCACCTAT
CTCAGCGATCTGTCTATTTCGTTCATCCATAGTTGCCTGACTCCCCGTCGTGTAGATAACTACGATACGG
GAGGGCTTACCATCTGGCCCCAGTGCTGCAATGATACCGCGAGACCCACGCTCACCGGCTCCAGATTTAT
CAGCAATAAACCAGCCAGCCGGAAGGGCCGAGCGCAGAAGTGGTCCTGCAACTTTATCCGCCTCCATCCA
GTCTATTAATTGTTGCCGGGAAGCTAGAGTAAGTAGTTCGCCAGTTAATAGTTTGCGCAACGTTGTTGCC
ATTGCTACAGGCATCGTGGTGTCACGCTCGTCGTTTGGTATGGCTTCATTCAGCTCCGGTTCCCAACGAT
CAAGGCGAGTTACATGATCCCCCATGTTGTGCAAAAAAGCGGTTAGCTCCTTCGGTCCTCCGATCGTTGT
CAGAAGTAAGTTGGCCGCAGTGTTATCACTCATGGTTATGGCAGCACTGCATAATTCTCTTACTGTCATG
CCATCCGTAAGATGCTTTTCTGTGACTGGTGAGTACTCAACCAAGTCATTCTGAGAATAGTGTATGCGGC
GACCGAGTTGCTCTTGCCCG
Features (pLannotate 1.2.2; 21 found; start..end, strand, type, name):
    252..356     -  promoter       AmpR promoter: bla
    409..837     -  rep_origin     f1 ori (sequence partly withheld): f1 bacteriophage origin of replication; arrow indicates direction of (+) strand synthesis
    842..911     -  CDS            lacZα (fragment): LacZα fragment of β-galactosidase; lacZ fragment
    906..1038    -  repeat_region  AAV2 ITR (fragment): inverted terminal repeat of adeno-associated virus serotype 2 inverted
   1099..1347    +  enhancer       CMV enhancer (fragment): human cytomegalovirus immediate early enhancer
   1625..1760    +  intron         hybrid intron (fragment): hybrid between chicken β-actin (CBA) and minute virus of mice (MMV) introns (Gray et al., 2011)
   1849..1979    +  intron         chimeric intron (fragment): chimera between introns from chicken β-actin and rabbit β-globin
   1977..2042    +  CDS            HBB (fragment): HBB_LEPEU - Experimental evidence at protein level: Swiss-Prot protein existence level 1. Involved in oxygen transport from the lung to the various peripheral tissues. From Lepus europaeus (European hare).
   2041..2074    -  protein_bind   lox2272: Cre-mediated recombination occurs in the 8-bp core sequence (GGATACTT). lox2272 sites are compatible with each other, but incompatible with loxP or loxN sites (Lee and Saito, 1988). Cre recombinase
   2137..2170    -  protein_bind   loxP: Cre-mediated recombination occurs in the 8-bp core sequence (GCATACAT). Cre recombinase
   2210..3508    -  CDS            FLPo: nuclear-targeted site-specific recombinase FLPo is a mouse codon-optimized fusion between the SV40 nuclear localization signal and a thermostable version of the Saccharomyces cerevisiae site-specific recombinase FLP. Recombination occurs at FRT sequences.
   3560..3593    +  protein_bind   lox2272: Cre-mediated recombination occurs in the 8-bp core sequence (GGATACTT). lox2272 sites are compatible with each other, but incompatible with loxP or loxN sites (Lee and Saito, 1988). Cre recombinase
   3664..3697    +  protein_bind   loxP: Cre-mediated recombination occurs in the 8-bp core sequence (GCATACAT). Cre recombinase
   3715..3739    +  misc_feature   MCS (fragment): pBluescript multiple cloning site
   3739..4327    +  misc_feature   WPRE: woodchuck hepatitis virus posttranscriptional regulatory element
   4370..4491    -  polyA_signal   SV40 poly(A) signal: SV40 polyadenylation signal
   4514..4582    -  CDS            large T antigen (fragment): large T antigen from SV40 (simian virus 40)
   4653..4786    +  repeat_region  AAV2 ITR: inverted terminal repeat of adeno-associated virus serotype 2 inverted
   4780..4836    -  CDS            lacI (fragment): lac repressor; lacI; The lac repressor binds to the lac operator to inhibit transcription in E. coli. This inhibition can be relieved by adding lactose or isopropyl-β-D-thiogalactopyranoside (IPTG).
   5019..5607    -  rep_origin     ori: high-copy-number ColE1/pMB1/pBR322/pUC origin of replication
   5778..251     -  CDS            AmpR (across the origin): β-lactamase; bla; confers resistance to ampicillin, carbenicillin, and related antibiotics
