[The description below was written by a language model from this plasmid's Addgene catalogue record and pLannotate feature annotations shown in this document.]
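Description:
pAAV-CAG-Flex-Rev-FlpO is a 6,387 bp AAV transfer plasmid for mammalian expression, built on a pAAV backbone and designed to deliver Cre-dependent expression of the FlpO recombinase. It is maintained in E. coli as a high-copy plasmid through a ColE1/pUC-type origin and selected with ampicillin via the β-lactamase gene. An f1 phage origin is also present in the backbone. The small lacZα, lacI, rabbit-type β-globin and SV40 large T annotations are short fragments, most likely remnants of cloning history or parts of adjacent regulatory elements rather than functional genes.

The payload lies between two AAV2 inverted terminal repeats, which allow the intervening DNA to be replicated and packaged into recombinant AAV particles when helper functions are supplied. Expression is driven by the CAG promoter, seen in the annotation as a CMV enhancer fragment followed by chicken β-actin/β-globin chimeric intron sequences. Downstream, the roughly 1.3 kb FLPo coding sequence, a mouse codon-optimised, thermostable, SV40 NLS-tagged version of yeast FLP, sits in reverse orientation relative to the promoter. It is flanked on each side by a lox2272 and a loxP site, with the two pairs in opposing orientation. In this FLEx (double-inverted) arrangement, no FlpO is made without Cre. Cre first inverts the cassette through one pair of compatible sites, then excises a site between the other pair, locking the gene in the sense orientation. A WPRE and an SV40 polyadenylation signal follow to enhance transcript stability and processing.

The construct converts Cre activity into strong FlpO expression, which suits intersectional or sequential recombinase strategies using FRT-based reporters or effectors in Cre-expressing cells.
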