Addgene plasmid #191209: pAAV-CAG-Flex-Rev-FlpO
Purpose: Cre dependent FlpO expression under the control of CAG promoter
Depositing lab: Janelia Viral Tools. Depositing organization: HHMI, Janelia Research Campus.
Backbone
  Vector backbone: pAAV
  Backbone size w/o insert (bp): 5087
  Total vector size (bp): 6387
  Vector type: Mammalian Expression, AAV
Growth in bacteria
  Bacterial resistance: Ampicillin, 100 μg/mL
  Growth temperature: 37°C
  Growth strain: NEB Stable
  Growth instructions: Grow for minimum time necessary. Do not store colonies on plate.
  Copy number: High Copy
Gene/Insert
  Gene/Insert name: FlpO
  Insert size (bp): 1300
  Promoter: CAG
  Cloning method: Unknown
  Sequencing primers: 5′ N/A; 3′ N/A
Resource information
  A portion of this plasmid was derived from a plasmid made by: Janelia MouseLight Project, Jayaram Chandrashekar, and Kimberly Ritola
Terms and licenses: Academic/Nonprofit Terms; Industry Terms: Not Available to Industry
How to cite: pAAV-CAG-Flex-Rev-FlpO was a gift from Janelia Viral Tools (Addgene plasmid # 191209 ; http://n2t.net/addgene:191209 ; RRID:Addgene_191209)
